Addgene plasmid #179413: pv9_CBX7_2xChromo-13XL-BASU
Purpose: Cell line generation via recombination-mediated cassette exchange (RMCE) and stable expression of CBX7.2xChromo-13XL-BASU
Depositing lab: Tuncay Baubec. Depositing organization: University of Zurich. Publication: ChromID identifies the protein interactome at chromatin marks. Villasenor R, Pfaendler R, Ambrosi C, Butz S, Giuliani S, Bryan E, Sheahan TW, Gable AL, Schmolka N, Manzo M, Wirz J, Feller C, von Mering C, Aebersold R, Voigt P, Baubec T. Nat Biotechnol. 2020 Mar 2. pii: 10.1038/s41587-020-0434-2. doi: 10.1038/s41587-020-0434-2. PubMed 32123383.
Backbone
  Vector backbone: parBit_v9
  Vector type: Mammalian Expression
Growth in bacteria
  Bacterial resistance: Ampicillin, 100 μg/mL
  Growth temperature: 37°C
  Growth strain: DH5alpha
  Copy number: High Copy
Gene/Insert
  Gene/Insert name: CBX7.2xChromo-13XL-BASU (alt name: 2x Chromodomain of CBX7, 13x(GSGGG) Linker, BASU biotin ligase)
  Species: Synthetic
  Promoter: CAGGS
  Cloning method: Gibson Cloning
  Sequencing primers: 5′ CTGGTTGTTGTGCTGTCTC
Terms and licenses: Academic/Nonprofit Terms; Industry Terms: Not Available to Industry
How to cite: pv9_CBX7_2xChromo-13XL-BASU was a gift from Tuncay Baubec (Addgene plasmid # 179413 ; http://n2t.net/addgene:179413 ; RRID:Addgene_179413)
