[The description below was written by a language model from this plasmid's Addgene catalogue record and pLannotate feature annotations shown in this document.]
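Description:
pv9_CBX7_2xChromo-13XL-BASU is a 7.7 kb mammalian expression and targeting plasmid built on the parBit_v9 backbone. It is designed to generate stable cell lines by recombination-mediated cassette exchange (RMCE). In bacteria it is maintained through a high-copy ColE1/pUC-type origin and selected with ampicillin via the β-lactamase gene. Remnants of pUC-style lac elements (lacZα fragment, lac promoter and operator, MCS fragment) flank the payload.

The whole mammalian cassette lies between two sites annotated as loxP511, in opposite orientations. This heterospecific variant does not recombine with wild-type loxP, so Cre can swap the cassette into a correspondingly flanked genomic landing site. The record does not describe that site or the recipient cell line. Expression is driven by the CAGGS promoter, annotated as CMV enhancer, chicken β-actin promoter and chimeric intron.

The synthetic open reading frame encodes two copies of the CBX7 chromodomain, although the automated annotation marks only one mouse Cbx7 match. These are joined through a 13x(GSGGG) flexible linker to BASU, an engineered biotin ligase detected as a Bacillus subtilis birA fragment. Short matches to FLAG and HA epitope sequences sit upstream of the chromodomains and just before the ligase, suggesting tags for detection. An EMCV IRES then drives puromycin N-acetyltransferase from the same transcript, which ends at an SV40 polyadenylation signal, so puromycin selection reports on expression of the fusion.

The associated ChromID work identifies protein interactomes at chromatin marks. Here, the chromodomain reader module would tether the ligase to its cognate histone modification for proximity biotinylation of nearby proteins. The record does not name the mark.
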