Features (pLannotate 1.2.2; 25 found; start..end, strand, type, name):
    137..236     +  misc_feature   bom (fragment): basis of mobility region from pBR322
    242..399     -  CDS            lacZα (fragment): LacZα fragment of β-galactosidase; lacZ fragment
    409..442     -  protein_bind   loxP511: Cre-mediated recombination occurs in the 8-bp core sequence (GTATACAT). loxP511 sites are compatible with each other, but incompatible with wild-type loxP sites. Cre recombinase
    447..826     +  enhancer       CMV enhancer: human cytomegalovirus immediate early enhancer
    828..1103    +  promoter       chicken β-actin promoter: No description available
   1104..2120    +  intron         chimeric intron: chimera between introns from chicken β-actin and rabbit β-globin
   2118..2174    +  CDS            HBB (fragment): HBB_LEPEU - Experimental evidence at protein level: Swiss-Prot protein existence level 1. Involved in oxygen transport from the lung to the various peripheral tissues. From Lepus europaeus (European hare).
   2206..2226    +  CDS            3xFLAG (fragment): three tandem FLAG® epitope tags
   2585..2809    +  CDS            Cbx7 (fragment): CBX7_MOUSE - Also known as D15Ertd417e. Experimental evidence at protein level: Swiss-Prot protein existence level 1. Component of a Polycomb group (PcG) multiprotein PRC1-like complex, a complex class required to maintain the transcriptionally repressive state of many genes, including Hox genes, throughout development (PubMed:16537902, PubMed:22226355). PcG PRC1 complex acts via chromatin remodeling and modification of histones; it mediates monoubiquitination of histone H2A 'Lys-119', rendering chromatin heritably changed in its expressibility. Promotes histone H3 trimethylation at 'Lys-9' (H
   3155..3180    +  CDS            3xHA (fragment): three tandem HA epitope tags
   3182..3958    +  CDS            birA (fragment): BIRA_BACSU - Experimental evidence at protein level: Swiss-Prot protein existence level 1. Acts both as a biotin--[acetyl-CoA-carboxylase] ligase and a repressor. From Bacillus subtilis (strain 168).
   4059..4521    +  misc_feature   IRES: internal ribosome entry site (IRES) of the encephalomyocarditis virus (EMCV)
   4535..5134    +  CDS            PuroR: puromycin N-acetyltransferase; pac from Streptomyces alboniger; confers resistance to puromycin
   5183..5308    +  CDS            ble (fragment): BLE_KLEPN - Experimental evidence at protein level: Swiss-Prot protein existence level 1. Binding protein with a strong affinity to the bleomycin family of antibiotics. Binds to CL990; an antimitotic-antibiotic compound. From Klebsiella pneumoniae.
   5303..5424    +  polyA_signal   SV40 poly(A) signal: SV40 polyadenylation signal
   5458..5491    +  protein_bind   loxP511: Cre-mediated recombination occurs in the 8-bp core sequence (GTATACAT). loxP511 sites are compatible with each other, but incompatible with wild-type loxP sites. Cre recombinase
   5494..5512    +  misc_feature   MCS (fragment): pUC18/19 multiple cloning site
   5549..5565    -  protein_bind   lac operator: The lac repressor binds to the lac operator to inhibit transcription in E. coli. This inhibition can be relieved by adding lactose or isopropyl-β-D-thiogalactopyranoside (IPTG). lac repressor encoded by lacI
   5573..5603    -  promoter       lac promoter: promoter for the E. coli lac operon
   5618..5639    -  protein_bind   CAP binding site: CAP binding activates transcription in the presence of cAMP. E. coli catabolite activator protein
   5652..5744    -  CDS            lacI (fragment): lac repressor; lacI; The lac repressor binds to the lac operator to inhibit transcription in E. coli. This inhibition can be relieved by adding lactose or isopropyl-β-D-thiogalactopyranoside (IPTG).
   5927..6515    -  rep_origin     ori: high-copy-number ColE1/pMB1/pBR322/pUC origin of replication
   6686..7546    -  CDS            AmpR: β-lactamase; bla; confers resistance to ampicillin, carbenicillin, and related antibiotics
   7547..7651    -  promoter       AmpR promoter: bla
   7746..35      +  CDS            rop (fragment) (across the origin): Rop protein, which maintains plasmids at low copy number; rop
>Addgene plasmid #179413 | pv9_CBX7_2xChromo-13XL-BASU | addgene full sequence | sequence record 372805 | Addgene NGS Sequence
TCGCGCGTTTCGGTGATGACGGTGAAAACCTCTGACACATGCAGCTCCCGGAGACGGTCACAGCTTGTCT
GTAAGCGGATGCCGGGAGCAGACAAGCCCGTCAGGGCGCGTCAGCGGGTGTTGGCGGGTGTCGGGGCTGG
CTTAACTATGCGGCATCAGAGCAGATTGTACTGAGAGTGCACCATATGCGGTGTGAAATACCGCACAGAT
GCGTAAGGAGAAAATACCGCATCAGGCGCCATTCGCCATTCAGGCTGCGCAACTGTTGGGAAGGGCGATC
GGTGCGGGCCTCTTCGCTATTACGCCAGCTGGCGAAAGGGGGATGTGCTGCAAGGCGATTAAGTTGGGTA
ACGCCAGGGTTTTCCCAGTCACGACGTTGTAAAACGACGGCCAGTGAATTCTCGAGCCATAACTTCGTAT
AATGTATACTATACGAAGTTATATCGGACATTGATTATTGACTAGTTATTAATAGTAATCAATTACGGGG
TCATTAGTTCATAGCCCATATATGGAGTTCCGCGTTACATAACTTACGGTAAATGGCCCGCCTGGCTGAC
CGCCCAACGACCCCCGCCCATTGACGTCAATAATGACGTATGTTCCCATAGTAACGCCAATAGGGACTTT
CCATTGACGTCAATGGGTGGAGTATTTACGGTAAACTGCCCACTTGGCAGTACATCAAGTGTATCATATG
CCAAGTACGCCCCCTATTGACGTCAATGACGGTAAATGGCCCGCCTGGCATTATGCCCAGTACATGACCT
TATGGGACTTTCCTACTTGGCAGTACATCTACGTATTAGTCATCGCTATTACCATGGTCGAGGTGAGCCC
CACGTTCTGCTTCACTCTCCCCATCTCCCCCCCCTCCCCACCCCCAATTTTGTATTTATTTATTTTTTAA
TTATTTTGTGCAGCGATGGGGGCGGGGGGGGGGGGGGSGCGCGCCRGGSGGGGSGGGGSGGGGSGRGGGG
SGGGGSGGGGSGAGGCGGAGAGGTGCGGCGGCAGCCAATCAGAGCGGCGCGCTCCGAAAGTTTCCTTTTA
TGGCGAGGCGGCGGCGGCGGCGGCCCTATAAAAAGCGAAGCGCGCGGCGGGCGGGAGTCGCTGCGCGCTG
CCTTCGCCCCGTGCCCCGCTCCGCCGCCGCCTCGCGCCGCCCGCCCCGGCTCTGACTGACCGCGTTACTC
CCACAGGTGAGCGGGCGGGACGGCCCTTCTCCTCCGGGCTGTAATTAGCGCTTGGTTTAATGACGGCTTG
TTTCTTTTCTGTGGCTGCGTGAAAGCCTTGAGGGGCTCCGGGAGGGCCCTTTGTGCGGGGGGAGCGGCTC
GGGGGGTGCGTGCGTGTGTGTGTGCGTGGGGAGCGCCGCGTGCGGCTCCGCGCTGCCCGGCGGCTGTGAG
CGCTGCGGGCGCGGCGCGGGGCTTTGTGCGCTCCGCAGTGTGCGCGAGGGGAGCGCGGCCGGGGGCGGTG
CCCCGCGGTGCGGGGGGGGCTGCGAGGGGAACAAAGGCTGCGTGCGGGGTGTGTGCGTGGGGGGGTGAGC
AGGGGGTGTGGGCGCGTCGGTCGGGCTGCAACCCCCCCTGCACCCCCCTCCCCGAGTTGCTGAGCACGGC
CCGGCTTCGGGTGCGGGGCTCCGTACGGGGCGTGGCGCGGGGCTCGCCGTGCCGGGCGGGGGGTGGCGGC
AGGTGGGGGTGCCGGGCGGGGCGGGGCCGCCTCGGGCCGGGGAGGGCTCGGGGGAGGGGCGCGGCGGCCC
CCGGAGCGCCGGCGGCTGTCGAGGCGCGGCGAGCCGCAGCCATTGCCTTTTATGGTAATCGTGCGAGAGG
GCGCAGGGACTTCCTTTGTCCCAAATCTGTGCGGAGCCGAAATCTGGGAGGCGCCGCCGCACCCCCTCTA
GCGGGCGCGGGGCGAAGCGGTGCGGCGCCGGCAGGAAGGAAATGGGCGGGGAGGGCCTTCGTGCGTCGCC
GCGCCGCCGTCCCCTTCTCCCTCTCCAGCCTCGGGGCTGTCCGCGGGGGGACGGCTGCCTTCGGGGGGGA
CGGGGCAGGGCGGGGTTCGGCTTCTGGCGTGTGACCGGCGGCTCTAGAGCCTCTGCTAACCATGTTCATG
CCTTCTTCTTTTTCCTACAGCTCCTGGGCAACGTGCTGGTTATTGTGCTGTCTCATCATTTTGGCAAAGA
ATTCATTATTGTTTTTCCTCCTTTGCCGCCACCATGGACTACAAAGACGATGACGACAAGGATGAAGAGT
CTGGTTCTGTTTCTGGTGGTGATGAGCTGTCAGCCATAGGCGAGCAGGTGTTTGCGGTGGAGAGCATCCG
GAAGAAGCGCGTGCGGAAGGGCAAAGTTGAATATCTGGTGAAGTGGAAAGGATGGCCCCCCAAGTATAGC
ACCTGGGAGCCAGAGGAGCACATCTTGGACCCTCGCCTTGTCATGGCCTACGAGGAGAAGGAGGAGAGAG
ACCGAGCCTCGGGGTATAGGAAGAGAGGTCCGAAACCCATCGTTGGCGGAGGCTCTGGAGGTGGAGGCTC
CGCACCCCCCAAAAAGAAACGCAAGGTTGGATACCGGGATCCAGGTTCTGTTTCTGGTGGTGATGAGCTG
TCAGCCATAGGCGAGCAGGTGTTTGCGGTGGAGAGCATCCGGAAGAAGCGCGTGCGGAAGGGCAAAGTTG
AATATCTGGTGAAGTGGAAAGGATGGCCCCCCAAGTATAGCACCTGGGAGCCAGAGGAGCACATCTTGGA
CCCTCGCCTTGTCATGGCCTACGAGGAGAAGGAGGAGAGAGACCGAGCCTCGGGGTATAGGAAGAGAGGT
CCGAAACCCATCGTTGGCGGAGGCTCTGGAGGTGGAGGCTCCGCACCCCCCAAAAAGAAACGCAAGGTTG
GATACCGGGATCCACACGTGGGTAGGAGCGGTTCGTTCGGATCCCATCTTTTTTCGGAATTCGGATCCGG
TGGAGGCGGGTCTGGAGGCGGGGGTAGTGGCGGGGGTGGAAGCGGGGGTGGAGGCGGGTCGGGTGGCGGA
GGTAGCGGAGGCGGTGGAAGTGGAGGCGGTGGAAGTGGTGGAGGAGGTTCTGGTGGCGGAGGTAGCGGTG
GCGGAGGTAGCGGAGGCGGTGGAAGTGGTGGCGGAGGTAGCGGAGGCGGTGGATCGGCGCGCCGTTTCAA
GAACTACCCATACGATGTGCCTGACTATGCTGGCAAGTTGTCTGAATCAGAGATTAGGTTTGGACTGAAA
ACGGAGGTGATGGGCCAACATCTTATCTATCACGATGTTTTGTCCAGCACACAAAAGACAGCCCATGAAT
TGGCAAATAACAATGCCCCCGAGGGTACCCTCGTGGTTGCAGATAAACAGACAGCCGGTAGGGGCGGGAT
GAGCCGAGTGTGGCATTCTCAAGAAGGAAACGGAGTATGGATGAGTTTGATATTGCGCCCGGACATTCCG
CTCCAAAAGACGCCCCAACTTACCTTGCTGGCAGCTGTAGCGGTGGTTCAGGGAATAGAAGAGGCCGCGG
GCATACAGACTGATATAAAGTGGCCGAACGACATACTCATTAACGGGAAAAAAACAGTAGGGATACTTAC
CGAAATGCAAGCTGAGGAGGATCGAGTGCGCTCCGTGATTATTGGTATTGGCATTAATGTAAATCAGCAA
CCCAATGATTTCCCCGATGAGCTCAAGGACATTGCGACGAGTCTGTCCCAGGCAGCTGGGGAAAAGATCG
ACAGGGCAGGTGTAATCCAGCATATCTTGCTTTGTTTCGAAAAGCGATACCGAGACTACATGACCCACGG
TTTCACGCCCATCAAGCTCTTGTGGGAGTCATACGCCCTCGGTATTGGCACGAACATGAGGGCGAGAACT
CTCAACGGGACATTTTACGGTAAGGCGTTGGGTATTGACGACGAAGGGGTACTTTTGTTGGAAACTAATG
AAGGCATTAAGAAGATATACAGCGCGGACATCAGCCTTAGGTGAAACGAGGTAGCGGCCGCCGAAGCCGC
TTGGAATAAGGCCGGTGTGCGTTTGTCTATATGTTATTTTCCACCATATTGCCGTCTTTTGGCAATGTGA
GGGCCCGGAAACCTGGCCCTGTCTTCTTGACGAGCATTCCTAGGGGTCTTTCCCCTCTCGCCAAAGGAAT
GCAAGGTCTGTTGAATGTCGTGAAGGAAGCAGTTCCTCTGGAAGCTTCTTGAAGACAAACAACGTCTGTA
GCGACCCTTTGCAGGCAGCGGAACCCCCCACCTGGCGACAGGTGCCTCTGCGGCCAAAAGCCACGTGTAT
AAGATACACCTGCAAAGGCGGCACAACCCCAGTGCCACGTTGTGAGTTGGATAGTTGTGGAAAGAGTCAA
ATGGCTCTCCTCAAGCGTATTCAACAAGGGGCTGAAGGATGCCCAGAAGGTACCCCATTGTATGGGATCT
GATCTGGGGCCTCGGTGCACATGCTTTACATGTGTTTAGTCGAGGTTAAAAAAACGTCTAGGCCCCCCGA
ACCACGGGGACGTGGTTTTCCTTTGAAAAACACGATGATAATATGGCCACAACCATGACCGAGTACAAGC
CCACGGTGCGCCTCGCCACCCGCGACGACGTCCCCAGGGCCGTACGCACCCTCGCCGCCGCGTTCGCCGA
CTACCCCGCCACGCGCCACACCGTCGATCCGGACCGCCACATCGAGCGGGTCACCGAGCTGCAAGAACTC
TTCCTCACGCGCGTCGGGCTCGACATCGGCAAGGTGTGGGTCGCGGACGACGGCGCCGCGGTGGCGGTCT
GGACCACGCCGGAGAGCGTCGAAGCGGGGGCGGTGTTCGCCGAGATCGGCCCGCGCATGGCCGAGTTGAG
CGGTTCCCGGCTGGCCGCGCAGCAACAGATGGAAGGCCTCCTGGCGCCGCACCGGCCCAAGGAGCCCGCG
TGGTTCCTGGCCACCGTCGGCGTCTCGCCCGACCACCAGGGCAAGGGTCTGGGCAGCGCCGTCGTGCTCC
CCGGAGTGGAGGCGGCCGAGCGCGCCGGGGTGCCCGCCTTCCTGGAGACCTCCGCGCCCCGCAACCTCCC
CTTCTACGAGCGGCTCGGCTTCACCGTCACCGCCGACGTCGAGGTGCCCGAAGGACCGCGCACCTGGTGC
ATGACCCGCAAGCCCGGTGCCTGACGCCCGCCCCACGACCCGCAGCGCCCGACCGAAAGGAGCGCAGTGC
TACGAGATTTCGATTCCACCGCCGCCTTCTATGAAAGGTTGGGCTTCGGAATCGTTTTCCGGGACGCCGG
CTGGATGATCCTCCAGCGCGGGGATCTCATGCTGGAGTTCTTCGCCCACCCCAACTTGTTTATTGCAGCT
TATAATGGTTACAAATAAAGCAATAGCATCACAAATTTCACAAATAAAGCATTTTTTTCACTGCATTCTA
GTTGTGGTTTGTCCAAACTCATCAATGTATCTTATCATGTCTGTATACCGTGGATCCGGCCGGCCCCATA
ACTTCGTATAGTATACATTATACGAAGTTATCCCCTGCAGGCATGCAAGCTTGGCGTAATCATGGTCATA
GCTGTTTCCTGTGTGAAATTGTTATCCGCTCACAATTCCACACAACATACGAGCCGGAAGCATAAAGTGT
AAAGCCTGGGGTGCCTAATGAGTGAGCTAACTCACATTAATTGCGTTGCGCTCACTGCCCGCTTTCCAGT
CGGGAAACCTGTCGTGCCAGCTGCATTAATGAATCGGCCAACGCGCGGGGAGAGGCGGTTTGCGTATTGG
GCGCTCTTCCGCTTCCTCGCTCACTGACTCGCTGCGCTCGGTCGTTCGGCTGCGGCGAGCGGTATCAGCT
CACTCAAAGGCGGTAATACGGTTATCCACAGAATCAGGGGATAACGCAGGAAAGAACATGTGAGCAAAAG
GCCAGCAAAAGGCCAGGAACCGTAAAAAGGCCGCGTTGCTGGCGTTTTTCCATAGGCTCCGCCCCCCTGA
CGAGCATCACAAAAATCGACGCTCAAGTCAGAGGTGGCGAAACCCGACAGGACTATAAAGATACCAGGCG
TTTCCCCCTGGAAGCTCCCTCGTGCGCTCTCCTGTTCCGACCCTGCCGCTTACCGGATACCTGTCCGCCT
TTCTCCCTTCGGGAAGCGTGGCGCTTTCTCATAGCTCACGCTGTAGGTATCTCAGTTCGGTGTAGGTCGT
TCGCTCCAAGCTGGGCTGTGTGCACGAACCCCCCGTTCAGCCCGACCGCTGCGCCTTATCCGGTAACTAT
CGTCTTGAGTCCAACCCGGTAAGACACGACTTATCGCCACTGGCAGCAGCCACTGGTAACAGGATTAGCA
GAGCGAGGTATGTAGGCGGTGCTACAGAGTTCTTGAAGTGGTGGCCTAACTACGGCTACACTAGAAGAAC
AGTATTTGGTATCTGCGCTCTGCTGAAGCCAGTTACCTTCGGAAAAAGAGTTGGTAGCTCTTGATCCGGC
AAACAAACCACCGCTGGTAGCGGTGGTTTTTTTGTTTGCAAGCAGCAGATTACGCGCAGAAAAAAAGGAT
CTCAAGAAGATCCTTTGATCTTTTCTACGGGGTCTGACGCTCAGTGGAACGAAAACTCACGTTAAGGGAT
TTTGGTCATGAGATTATCAAAAAGGATCTTCACCTAGATCCTTTTAAATTAAAAATGAAGTTTTAAATCA
ATCTAAAGTATATATGAGTAAACTTGGTCTGACAGTTACCAATGCTTAATCAGTGAGGCACCTATCTCAG
CGATCTGTCTATTTCGTTCATCCATAGTTGCCTGACTCCCCGTCGTGTAGATAACTACGATACGGGAGGG
CTTACCATCTGGCCCCAGTGCTGCAATGATACCGCGAGACCCACGCTCACCGGCTCCAGATTTATCAGCA
ATAAACCAGCCAGCCGGAAGGGCCGAGCGCAGAAGTGGTCCTGCAACTTTATCCGCCTCCATCCAGTCTA
TTAATTGTTGCCGGGAAGCTAGAGTAAGTAGTTCGCCAGTTAATAGTTTGCGCAACGTTGTTGCCATTGC
TACAGGCATCGTGGTGTCACGCTCGTCGTTTGGTATGGCTTCATTCAGCTCCGGTTCCCAACGATCAAGG
CGAGTTACATGATCCCCCATGTTGTGCAAAAAAGCGGTTAGCTCCTTCGGTCCTCCGATCGTTGTCAGAA
GTAAGTTGGCCGCAGTGTTATCACTCATGGTTATGGCAGCACTGCATAATTCTCTTACTGTCATGCCATC
CGTAAGATGCTTTTCTGTGACTGGTGAGTACTCAACCAAGTCATTCTGAGAATAGTGTATGCGGCGACCG
AGTTGCTCTTGCCCGGCGTCAATACGGGATAATACCGCGCCACATAGCAGAACTTTAAAAGTGCTCATCA
TTGGAAAACGTTCTTCGGGGCGAAAACTCTCAAGGATCTTACCGCTGTTGAGATCCAGTTCGATGTAACC
CACTCGTGCACCCAACTGATCTTCAGCATCTTTTACTTTCACCAGCGTTTCTGGGTGAGCAAAAACAGGA
AGGCAAAATGCCGCAAAAAAGGGAATAAGGGCGACACGGAAATGTTGAATACTCATACTCTTCCTTTTTC
AATATTATTGAAGCATTTATCAGGGTTATTGTCTCATGAGCGGATACATATTTGAATGTATTTAGAAAAA
TAAACAAATAGGGGTTCCGCGCACATTTCCCCGAAAAGTGCCACCTGACGTCTAAGAAACCATTATTATC
ATGACATTAACCTATAAAAATAGGCGTATCACGAGGCCCTTTCGTC
